>Addgene plasmid #210897 | pFBOH-LIC_DDB1:1-1140_delta:396-689 | addgene full sequence | sequence record 426088 | Addgene NGS Result
[107 nt withheld, positions 1-107]
C
[91 nt withheld, positions 109-199]
A
[49 nt withheld, positions 201-249]
CCTTTGACGTTGGAGTCCACGTTCTT
[37 nt withheld, positions 276-312]
ACCCTATCTCGGTCTATTCTTTTGATTTATAAGGGATTTTGCCGATTTCGGCCTATTGGTTAAAAAATGA
GCTGATTTAACAAAAATTTAACGCGAATTTTAACAAAATATTAACGCTTACAATTTAGGTGGCACTTTTC
GGGGAAATGTGCGCGGAACCCCTATTTGTTTATTTTTCTAAATACATTCAAATATGTATCCGCTCATGAG
ACAATAACCCTGATAAATGCTTCAATAATATTGAAAAAGGAAGAGTATGAGTATTCAACATTTCCGTGTC
GCCCTTATTCCCTTTTTTGCGGCATTTTGCCTTCCTGTTTTTGCTCACCCAGAAACGCTGGTGAAAGTAA
AAGATGCTGAAGATCAGTTGGGTGCACGAGTGGGTTACATCGAACTGGATCTCAACAGCGGTAAGATCCT
TGAGAGTTTTCGCCCCGAAGAACGTTTTCCAATGATGAGCACTTTTAAAGTTCTGCTATGTGGCGCGGTA
TTATCCCGTATTGACGCCGGGCAAGAGCAACTCGGTCGCCGCATACACTATTCTCAGAATGACTTGGTTG
AGTACTCACCAGTCACAGAAAAGCATCTTACGGATGGCATGACAGTAAGAGAATTATGCAGTGCTGCCAT
AACCATGAGTGATAACACTGCGGCCAACTTACTTCTGACAACGATCGGAGGACCGAAGGAGCTAACCGCT
TTTTTGCACAACATGGGGGATCATGTAACTCGCCTTGATCGTTGGGAACCGGAGCTGAATGAAGCCATAC
CAAACGACGAGCGTGACACCACGATGCCTGTAGCAATGGCAACAACGTTGCGCAAACTATTAACTGGCGA
ACTACTTACTCTAGCTTCCCGGCAACAATTAATAGACTGGATGGAGGCGGATAAAGTTGCAGGACCACTT
CTGCGCTCGGCCCTTCCGGCTGGCTGGTTTATTGCTGATAAATCTGGAGCCGGTGAGCGTGGGTCTCGCG
GTATCATTGCAGCACTGGGGCCAGATGGTAAGCCCTCCCGTATCGTAGTTATCTACACGACGGGGAGTCA
GGCAACTATGGATGAACGAAATAGACAGATCGCTGAGATAGGTGCCTCACTGATTAAGCATTGGTAACTG
TCAGACCAAGTTTACTCATATATACTTTAGATTGATTTAAAACTTCATTTTTAATTTAAAAGGATCTAGG
TGAAGATCCTTTTTGATAATCTCATGACCAAAATCCCTTAACGTGAGTTTTCGTTCCACTGAGCGTCAGA
CCCCGTAGAAAAGATCAAAGGATCTTCTTGAGATCCTTTTTTTCTGCGCGTAATCTGCTGCTTGCAAACA
AAAAAACCACCGCTACCAGCGGTGGTTTGTTTGCCGGATCAAGAGCTACCAACTCTTTTTCCGAAGGTAA
CTGGCTTCAGCAGAGCGCAGATACCAAATACTGTTCTTCTAGTGTAGCCGTAGTTAGGCCACCACTTCAA
GAACTCTGTAGCACCGCCTACATACCTCGCTCTGCTAATCCTGTTACCAGTGGCTGCTGCCAGTGGCGAT
AAGTCGTGTCTTACCGGGTTGGACTCAAGACGATAGTTACCGGATAAGGCGCAGCGGTCGGGCTGAACGG
GGGGTTCGTGCACACAGCCCAGCTTGGAGCGAACGACCTACACCGAACTGAGATACCTACAGCGTGAGCT
ATGAGAAAGCGCCACGCTTCCCGAAGGGAGAAAGGCGGACAGGTATCCGGTAAGCGGCAGGGTCGGAACA
GGAGAGCGCACGAGGGAGCTTCCAGGGGGAAACGCCTGGTATCTTTATAGTCCTGTCGGGTTTCGCCACC
TCTGACTTGAGCGTCGATTTTTGTGATGCTCGTCAGGGGGGCGGAGCCTATGGAAAAACGCCAGCAACGC
GGCCTTTTTACGGTTCCTGGCCTTTTGCTGGCCTTTTGCTCACATGTTCTTTCCTGCGTTATCCCCTGAT
TCTGTGGATAACCGTATTACCGCCTTTGAGTGAGCTGATACCGCTCGCCGCAGCCGAACGACCGAGCGCA
GCGAGTCAGTGAGCGAGGAAGCGGAAGAGCGCCTGATGCGGTATTTTCTCCTTACGCATCTGTGCGGTAT
TTCACACCGCATAGACCAGCCGCGTAACCTGGCAAAATCGGTTACGGTTGAGTAATAAATGGATGCCCTG
CGTAAGCGGGTGTGGGCGGACAATAAAGTCTTAAACTGAACAAAATAGATCTAAACTATGACAATAAAGT
CTTAAACTAGACAGAATAGTTGTAAACTGAAATCAGTCCAGTTATGCTGTGAAAAAGCATACTGGACTTT
TGTTATGGCTAAAGCAAACTCTTCATTTTCTGAAGTGCAAATTGCCCGTCGTATTAAAGAGGGGCGTGGC
CAAGGGCATGGTAAAGACTATATTCGCGGCGTTGTGACAATTTACCGAACAACTCCGCGGCCGGGAAGCC
GATCTCGGCTTGAACGAATTGTTAGGTGGCGGTACTTGGGTCGATATCAAAGTGCATCACTTCTTCCCGT
ATGCCCAACTTTGTATAGAGAGCCACTGCGGGATCGTCACCGTAATCTGCTTGCACGTAGATCACATAAG
CACCAAGCGCGTTGGCCTCATGCTTGAGCAGATTGATGAGCGCGGTGGCAATGCCCTGCCTCCGGTGCTC
GCCGGAGACTGCGAGATCATAGATATAGATCTCACTACGCGGCTGCTCAAACTTGGGCAGAACGTAAGCC
GCGAGAGCGCCAACAACCGCTTCTTGGTCGAAGGCAGCAAGCGCGATGAATGTCTTACTACGGAGCAAGT
TCCCGAGGTAATCGGAGTCCGGCTGATGTTGGGAGTAGGTGGCTACGTCTCCGAACTCACGACCGAAAAG
ATCAAGAGCAGCCCGCATGGATTTGACTTGGTCAGGGCCGAGCCTACATGTGCGAATGATGCCCATACTT
GAGCCACCTAACTTTGTTTTAGGGCGACTGCCCTGCTGCGTAACATCGTTGCTGCTCCATAACATCAAAC
ATCGACCCACGGCGTAACGCGCTTGCTGCTTGGATGCCCGAGGCATAGACTGTACAAAAAAACAGTCATA
ACAAGCCATGAAAACCGCCACTGCGCCGTTACCACCGCTGCGTTCGGTCAAGGTTCTGGACCAGTTGCGT
GAGCGCATACGCTACTTGCATTACAGTTTACGAACCGAACAGGCTTATGTCAACTGGGTTCGTGCCTTCA
TCCGTTTCCACGGTGTGCGTCACCCGGCAACCTTGGGCAGCAGCGAAGTCGAGGCATTTCTGTCCTGGCT
GGCGAACGAGCGCAAGGTTTCGGTCTCCACGCATCGTCAGGCATTGGCGGCCTTGCTGTTCTTCTACGGC
AAGGTGCTGTGCACGGATCTGCCCTGGCTTCAGGAGATCGGAAGACCTCGGCCGTCGCGGCGCTTGCCGG
TGGTGCTGACCCCGGATGAAGTGGTTCGCATCCTCGGTTTTCTGGAAGGCGAGCATCGTTTGTTCGCCCA
GGACTCTAGCTATAGTTCTAGTGGTTGGCTACGTATACTCCGGAATATTAATAGATCATGGAGATAATTA
AAATGATAACCATCTCGCAAATAAATAAGTATTTTACTGTTTTCGTAACAGTTTTGTAATAAAAAAACCT
ATAAATATTCCGGATTATTCATACCGTCCCACCATCGGGCGCGGATCTCGGTCCGAAAACCATGTCGTAC
AACTACGTGGTAACGGCCCAGAAGCCCACCGCCGTGAACGGCTGCGTGACCGGACACTTTACTTCGGCCG
AAGACTTAAACCTGTTGATTGCCAAAAACACGAGATTAGAGATCTATGTGGTCACCGCCGAGGGGCTTCG
GCCCGTCAAAGAGGTGGGCATGTATGGGAAGATTGCGGTCATGGAGCTTTTCAGGCCCAAGGGGGAGAGC
AAGGACCTGCTGTTTATCTTGACAGCGAAGTACAATGCCTGCATCCTGGAGTATAAACAGAGTGGCGAGA
GCATTGACATCATTACGCGAGCCCATGGCAATGTCCAGGACCGCATTGGCCGCCCCTCAGAGACCGGCAT
TATTGGCATCATTGACCCTGAGTGCCGGATGATTGGCCTGCGTCTCTATGATGGCCTTTTCAAGGTTATT
CCACTAGATCGCGATAATAAAGAACTCAAGGCCTTCAACATCCGCCTGGAGGAGCTGCATGTCATTGATG
TCAAGTTCCTATATGGTTGCCAAGCACCTACTATTTGCTTTGTCTACCAGGACCCTCAGGGGCGGCACGT
AAAAACCTATGAGGTGTCTCTCCGAGAAAAGGAATTCAATAAGGGCCCTTGGAAACAGGAAAATGTCGAA
GCTGAAGCTTCCATGGTGATCGCAGTCCCAGAGCCCTTTGGGGGGGCCATCATCATTGGACAGGAGTCAA
TCACCTATCACAATGGTGACAAATACCTGGCTATTGCCCCTCCTATCATCAAGCAAAGCACGATTGTGTG
CCACAATCGAGTGGACCCTAATGGCTCAAGATACCTGCTGGGAGACATGGAAGGCCGGCTCTTCATGCTG
CTTTTGGAGAAGGAGGAACAGATGGATGGCACCGTCACTCTCAAGGATCTCCGTGTAGAACTCCTTGGAG
AGACCTCTATTGCTGAGTGCTTGACATACCTTGATAATGGTGTTGTGTTTGTCGGGTCTCGCCTGGGTGA
CTCCCAGCTTGTGAAGCTCAACGTTGACAGTAATGAACAAGGCTCCTATGTAGTGGCCATGGAAACCTTT
ACCAACTTAGGACCCATTGTCGATATGTGCGTGGTGGACCTGGAGAGGCAGGGGCAGGGGCAGCTGGTCA
CTTGCTCTGGGGCTTTCAAGGAAGGTTCTTTGCGGATCATCCGGAATGGAATTGGAAGCCTGGCGCTGGC
CAACAATAGCACCCTCACCATTGGCACCATCGATGAGATCCAGAAGCTGCACATTCGCACAGTTCCCCTC
TATGAGTCTCCAAGGAAGATCTGCTACCAGGAAGTGTCCCAGTGTTTCGGGGTCCTCTCCAGCCGCATTG
AAGTCCAAGACACGAGTGGGGGCACGACAGCCTTGAGGCCCAGCGCTAGCACCCAGGCTCTGTCCAGCAG
TGTAAGCTCCAGCAAGCTGTTCTCCAGCAGCACTGCTCCTCATGAGACCTCCTTTGGAGAAGAGGTGGAG
GTGCACAACCTACTTATCATTGACCAACACACCTTTGAAGTGCTTCATGCCCACCAGTTTCTGCAGAATG
AATATGCCCTCAGTCTGGTTTCCTGCAAGCTGGGCAAAGACCCCAACACTTACTTCATTGTGGGCACAGC
AATGGTGTATCCTGAAGAGGCAGAGCCCAAGCAGGGTCGCATTGTGGTCTTTCAGTATTCGGATGGAAAA
CTACAGACTGTGGCTGAAAAGGAAGTGAAAGGGGCCGTGTACTCTATGGTGGAATTTAACGGGAAGCTGT
TAGCCAGCATCAATAGCACGGTGCGGCTCTATGAGTGGACAACAGAGAAGGAGCTGCGCACTGAGTGCAA
CCACTACAACAACATCATGGCCCTCTACCTGAAGACCAAGGGCGACTTCATCCTGGTGGGCGACCTTATG
CGCTCAGTGCTGCTGCTTGCCTACAAGCCCATGGAAGGAAACTTTGAAGAGATTGCTCGAGACTTTAATC
CCAACTGGATGAGTGCTGTGGAAATCTTGGATGATGACAATTTTCTGGGGGCTGAAAATGCCTTTAACTT
GTTTGTGTGTCAAAAGGATAGCGCTGCCACCACTGACGAGGAGCGGCAGCACCTCCAGGAGGTTGGTCTT
TTCCACCTGGGCGAGTTTGTCAATGTCTTTTGCCACGGCTCTCTGGTAATGCAGAATCTGGGTGAGACTT
CCACCCCCACACAAGGCTCGGTGCTCTTCGGCACGGTCAACGGCATGATAGGGCTGGTGACCTCACTGTC
AGAGAGCTGGTACAACCTCCTGCTGGACATGCAGAATCGACTCAATAAAGTCATCAAAAGTGTGGGGAAG
ATCGAGCACTCCTTCTGGAGATCCTTTCACACCGAGCGGAAGACAGAACCAGCCACAGGTTTCATCGACG
GTGACTTGATTGAGAGTTTCCTGGATATTAGCCGCCCCAAGATGCAGGAGGTGGTGGCAAACCTACAGTA
TGACGATGGCAGCGGTATGAAGCGAGAGGCCACTGCAGACGACCTCATCAAGGTTGTGGAGGAGCTAACT
CGGATCCATTGATGACGAAGCTTGTCGAGAAGTACTAGAGGATCATAATCAGCCATACCACATTTGTAGA
GGTTTTACTTGCTTTAAAAAACCTCCCACACCTCCCCCTGAACCTGAAACATAAAATGAATGCAATTGTT
GTTGTTAACTTGTTTATTGCAGCTTATAATGGTTACAAATAAAGCAATAGCATCACAAATTTCACAAATA
AAGCATTTTTTTCACTGCATTCTAGTTGTGGTTTGTCCAAACTCATCAATGTATCTTATCATGTCTGGAT
CTGATCACTGATATCGCCTAGGAGATCCGAACCAGATAAGTGAAATCTAGTTCCAAACTATTTTGTCATT
TTTAATTTTCGTATTAGCTTACGACGCTACACCCAGTTCCCATCTATTTTGTCACTCTTCCCTAAATAAT
CCTTAAAAACTCCATTTCCACCCCTCCCAGTTCCCAACTATTTTGTCCGCCCACAGCGGGGCATTTTTCT
TCCTGTTATGTTTTTAATCAAACATCCTGCCAACTCCATGTGACAAACCGTCATCTTCGGCTACTTTTTC
TCTGTCACAGAATGAAAATTTTTCTGTCATCTCTTCGTTATTAATGTTTGTAATTGACTGAATATCAACG
CTTATTTGCAGCCTGAATGGCGAATGGGACGCGCCCTGTAGCGGC
Features (pLannotate 1.2.2; 15 found; start..end, strand, type, name):
    464..568     +  promoter       AmpR promoter: bla
    569..1429    +  CDS            AmpR: β-lactamase; bla; confers resistance to ampicillin, carbenicillin, and related antibiotics
   1600..2188    +  rep_origin     ori: high-copy-number ColE1/pMB1/pBR322/pUC origin of replication
   2374..2425    -  misc_feature   bom (fragment): basis of mobility region from pBR322
   2493..2717    -  mobile_element Tn7R: mini-Tn7 element (right end of the Tn7 transposon) Tn7
   2784..3317    -  CDS            GmR: gentamycin acetyltransferase; aacC1; confers resistance to gentamycin
   3487..3515    -  promoter       Pc promoter: intI1 (promoter lies within the coding sequence); class 1 integron promoter
   3493..3840    -  CDS            YPR2_ECOLX (fragment): Protein predicted: Swiss-Prot protein existence level 4. From Escherichia coli.
   3867..3958    +  promoter       polyhedrin promoter: polh from Autographa californica; promoter for the baculovirus polyhedrin gene
   4014..6551    +  CDS            DDB1 (fragment): DDB1_BOVIN - Experimental evidence at protein level: Swiss-Prot protein existence level 1. Protein, which is both involved in DNA repair and protein ubiquitination, as part of the UV-DDB complex and DCX (DDB1-CUL4-X-box) complexes, respectively. Core component of the UV-DDB complex (UV- damaged DNA-binding protein complex), a complex that recognizes UV- induced DNA damage and recruit proteins of the nucleotide excision repair pathway (the NER pathway) to initiate DNA repair. The UV-DDB complex preferentially binds to cyclobutane pyrimidine dimers (CPD), 6- 4 photoproducts (6-4 PP), apurinic si
   6583..6666    +  CDS            large T antigen (fragment): large T antigen from SV40 (simian virus 40)
   6689..6823    +  polyA_signal   SV40 poly(A) signal: SV40 polyadenylation signal
   6852..7017    -  mobile_element Tn7L: mini-Tn7 element (left end of the Tn7 transposon) Tn7
   7180..7196    +  CDS            lacZα (fragment): LacZα fragment of β-galactosidase; lacZ fragment
   7201..438     +  rep_origin     f1 ori (across the origin) (sequence partly withheld): f1 bacteriophage origin of replication; arrow indicates direction of (+) strand synthesis
