[The description below was written by a language model from this plasmid's Addgene catalogue record and pLannotate feature annotations shown in this document.]
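Description:
pFBOH-LIC_DDB1:1-1140_delta:396-689 is a baculovirus transfer (donor) plasmid for insect-cell expression, built on pFBOH-LIC, a pFastBac1 derivative adapted for ligation-independent cloning. In E. coli it is maintained as a high-copy plasmid through a ColE1/pUC-type origin and selected with ampicillin via the β-lactamase gene; an f1 phage origin is also present. The expression unit sits between the Tn7R and Tn7L ends of a mini-Tn7 element, together with a gentamicin acetyltransferase gene driven by the class 1 integron Pc promoter. In pFastBac-type systems this arrangement allows site-specific transposition of the cassette into a baculovirus shuttle genome (bacmid) in a suitable E. coli host, with gentamicin marking the transposed segment. The resulting recombinant bacmid is then used to produce virus in insect cells.

The payload is a 2,538 bp open reading frame encoding human DDB1 spanning M1 to H1140 with an internal deletion of residues I396 to D689, which the record describes as a loop deletion. It was derived from a Mammalian Gene Collection cDNA. The automated annotation matches this region to the bovine DDB1 orthologue, but the catalogue entry gives the species as human. Transcription is driven by the baculovirus polyhedrin promoter, a very late viral promoter, and terminated by an SV40 polyadenylation signal. The protein is expressed without a tag, and the BseRI sites used for cloning were destroyed. DDB1 is a core component of the UV-DDB damage-recognition complex and of CUL4-based ubiquitin ligases. The construct was deposited alongside a ligandability survey of WD40 repeat-containing proteins, which suggests it was made for recombinant protein production, although the record does not state a specific application.
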