Addgene plasmid #210897: pFBOH-LIC_DDB1:1-1140_delta:396-689
Purpose: Insect expression of full-length human DDB1 with a loop deletion I396 to D689. Untagged.
Depositing lab: Cheryl Arrowsmith. Depositing organization: University of Toronto. Publication: A Target Class Ligandability Evaluation of WD40 Repeat-Containing Proteins. Ackloo S, Li F, Szewczyk M, Seitova A, Loppnau P, Zeng H, Xu J, Ahmad S, Arnautova YA, Baghaie AJ, Beldar S, Bolotokova A, Centrella PA, Chau I, Clark MA, Cuozzo JW, Dehghani-Tafti S, Disch JS, Dong A, Dumas A, Feng JA, Ghiabi P, Gibson E, Gilmer J, Goldman B, Green SR, Guie MA, Guilinger JP, Harms N, Herasymenko O, Houliston S, Hutchinson A, Kearnes S, Keefe AD, Kimani SW, Kramer T, Kutera M, Kwak HA, Lento C, Li Y, Liu J, Loup J, Machado RAC, Mulhern CJ, Perveen S, Righetto GL, Riley P, Shrestha S, Sigel EA, Silva M, Sintchak MD, Slakman BL, Taylor RD, Thompson J, Torng W, Underkoffler C, von Rechenberg M, Walsh RT, Watson I, Wilson DJ, Wolf E, Yadav M, Yazdi AK, Zhang J, Zhang Y, Santhakumar V, Edwards AM, Barsyte-Lovejoy D, Schapira M, Brown PJ, Halabelian L, Arrowsmith CH. J Med Chem. 2025 Jan 23;68(2):1092-1112. doi: 10.1021/acs.jmedchem.4c02010. Epub 2024 Nov 4. PubMed 39495097.
Backbone
  Vector backbone: pFBOH-LIC
  Backbone manufacturer: pFASTBac1 Modified
  Vector type: Insect Expression
  Selectable markers: Gentamicin
Growth in bacteria
  Bacterial resistance: Ampicillin, 100 μg/mL
  Growth temperature: 37°C
  Growth strain: DH5alpha
  Copy number: High Copy
Gene/Insert
  Gene/Insert name: DDB1:M1-H1140_delta:I396-D689
  Species: H. sapiens (human)
  Insert size (bp): 2538
  Mutation: loop deletion amino acids I396 to D689
  Entrez Gene: DDB1 (a.k.a. DDBA, UV-DDB1, WHIKERS, XAP1, XPCE, XPE, XPE-BF)
  Promoter: Polyhedrin
  Cloning method: Ligation Independent Cloning
  Sequencing primers: 5′ tattccggattattcataccg; 3′ ctctacaaatgtggtatggc
Resource information
  A portion of this plasmid was derived from a plasmid made by: Mammalian Gene Collection (BC051764)
Terms and licenses: Academic/Nonprofit Terms; Industry Terms: Not Available to Industry
Depositor comments: 5' Cloning Site: BseRI (destroyed), 3' Cloning Site: BseRI (destroyed).
How to cite: pFBOH-LIC_DDB1:1-1140_delta:396-689 was a gift from Cheryl Arrowsmith (Addgene plasmid # 210897 ; http://n2t.net/addgene:210897 ; RRID:Addgene_210897)
