>Addgene plasmid #210897 | pFBOH-LIC_DDB1:1-1140_delta:396-689 | depositor partial sequence | sequence record 411274 | Insert sequence
ATGTCGTACAACTACGTGGTAACGGCCCAGAAGCCCACCGCCGTGAACGGCTGCGTGACCGGACACTTTA
CTTCGGCCGAAGACTTAAACCTGTTGATTGCCAAAAACACGAGATTAGAGATCTATGTGGTCACCGCCGA
GGGGCTTCGGCCCGTCAAAGAGGTGGGCATGTATGGGAAGATTGCGGTCATGGAGCTTTTCAGGCCCAAG
GGGGAGAGCAAGGACCTGCTGTTTATCTTGACAGCGAAGTACAATGCCTGCATCCTGGAGTATAAACAGA
GTGGCGAGAGCATTGACATCATTACGCGAGCCCATGGCAATGTCCAGGACCGCATTGGCCGCCCCTCAGA
GACCGGCATTATTGGCATCATTGACCCTGAGTGCCGGATGATTGGCCTGCGTCTCTATGATGGCCTTTTC
AAGGTTATTCCACTAGATCGCGATAATAAAGAACTCAAGGCCTTCAACATCCGCCTGGAGGAGCTGCATG
TCATTGATGTCAAGTTCCTATATGGTTGCCAAGCACCTACTATTTGCTTTGTCTACCAGGACCCTCAGGG
GCGGCACGTAAAAACCTATGAGGTGTCTCTCCGAGAAAAGGAATTCAATAAGGGCCCTTGGAAACAGGAA
AATGTCGAAGCTGAAGCTTCCATGGTGATCGCAGTCCCAGAGCCCTTTGGGGGGGCCATCATCATTGGAC
AGGAGTCAATCACCTATCACAATGGTGACAAATACCTGGCTATTGCCCCTCCTATCATCAAGCAAAGCAC
GATTGTGTGCCACAATCGAGTGGACCCTAATGGCTCAAGATACCTGCTGGGAGACATGGAAGGCCGGCTC
TTCATGCTGCTTTTGGAGAAGGAGGAACAGATGGATGGCACCGTCACTCTCAAGGATCTCCGTGTAGAAC
TCCTTGGAGAGACCTCTATTGCTGAGTGCTTGACATACCTTGATAATGGTGTTGTGTTTGTCGGGTCTCG
CCTGGGTGACTCCCAGCTTGTGAAGCTCAACGTTGACAGTAATGAACAAGGCTCCTATGTAGTGGCCATG
GAAACCTTTACCAACTTAGGACCCATTGTCGATATGTGCGTGGTGGACCTGGAGAGGCAGGGGCAGGGGC
AGCTGGTCACTTGCTCTGGGGCTTTCAAGGAAGGTTCTTTGCGGATCATCCGGAATGGAATTGGAAGCCT
GGCGCTGGCCAACAATAGCACCCTCACCATTGGCACCATCGATGAGATCCAGAAGCTGCACATTCGCACA
GTTCCCCTCTATGAGTCTCCAAGGAAGATCTGCTACCAGGAAGTGTCCCAGTGTTTCGGGGTCCTCTCCA
GCCGCATTGAAGTCCAAGACACGAGTGGGGGCACGACAGCCTTGAGGCCCAGCGCTAGCACCCAGGCTCT
GTCCAGCAGTGTAAGCTCCAGCAAGCTGTTCTCCAGCAGCACTGCTCCTCATGAGACCTCCTTTGGAGAA
GAGGTGGAGGTGCATAACCTACTTATCATTGACCAACACACCTTTGAAGTGCTTCATGCCCACCAGTTTC
TGCAGAATGAATATGCCCTCAGTCTGGTTTCCTGCAAGCTGGGCAAAGACCCCAACACTTACTTCATTGT
GGGCACAGCAATGGTGTATCCTGAAGAGGCAGAGCCCAAGCAGGGTCGCATTGTGGTCTTTCAGTATTCG
GATGGAAAACTACAGACTGTGGCTGAAAAGGAAGTGAAAGGGGCCGTGTACTCTATGGTGGAATTTAACG
GGAAGCTGTTAGCCAGCATCAATAGCACGGTGCGGCTCTATGAGTGGACAACAGAGAAGGACGTGCGCAC
TGAGTGCAACCACTACAACAACATCATGGCCCTCTACCTGAAGACCAAGGGCGACTTCATCCTGGTGGGC
GACCTTATGCGCTCAGTGCTGCTGCTTGCCTACAAGCCCATGGAAGGAAACTTTGAAGAGATTGCTCGAG
ACTTTAATCCCAACTGGATGAGTGCTGTGGAAATCTTGGATGATGACAATTTTCTGGGGGCTGAAAATGC
CTTTAACTTGTTTGTGTGTCAAAAGGATAGCGCTGCCACCACTGACGAGGAGCGGCAGCACCTCCAGGAG
GTTGGTCTTTTCCACCTGGGCGAGTTTGTCAATGTCTTTTGCCACGGCTCTCTGGTAATGCAGAATCTGG
GTGAGACTTCCACCCCCACACAAGGCTCGGTGCTCTTCGGCACGGTCAACGGCATGATAGGGCTGGTGAC
CTCACTGTCAGAGAGCTGGTACAACCTCCTGCTGGACATGCAGAATCGACTCAATAAAGTCATCAAAAGT
GTGGGGAAGATCGAGCACTCCTTCTGGAGATCCTTTCACACCGAGCGGAAGACAGAACCAGCCACAGGTT
TCATCGACGGTGACTTGATTGAGAGTTTCCTGGATATTAGCCGCCCCAAGATGCAGGAGGTGGTGGCAAA
CCTACAGTATGACGATGGCAGCGGTATGAAGCGAGAGGCCACTGCAGACGACCTCATCAAGGTTGTGGAG
GAGCTAACTCGGATCCAT
